Addgene plasmid #212762: pUra3-pCUP1-CUbo
Purpose: (Empty Backbone) N-terminal PCR-based tagging with pCUP1-CUbo in budding yeast with URA3 selection
Depositing lab: Helle Ulrich. Depositing organization: Institut fuer Molekulare Biologie (IMB Mainz). Publication: Ubiquiton-An inducible, linkage-specific polyubiquitylation tool. Renz C, Asimaki E, Meister C, Albanese V, Petriukov K, Krapoth NC, Wegmann S, Wollscheid HP, Wong RP, Fulzele A, Chen JX, Leon S, Ulrich HD. Mol Cell. 2024 Jan 18;84(2):386-400.e11. doi: 10.1016/j.molcel.2023.11.016. Epub 2023 Dec 15. PubMed 38103558.
Backbone
  Vector backbone: pYM-N
  Vector type: PCR-based tagging
  Selectable markers: URA3
Growth in bacteria
  Bacterial resistance: Ampicillin, 100 μg/mL
  Growth temperature: 37°C
  Growth strain: Top10
  Copy number: High Copy
Gene/Insert
  Gene/Insert name: None
Terms and licenses: Academic/Nonprofit Terms; Industry Terms: Not Available to Industry
Depositor comments: pHU3926
How to cite: pUra3-pCUP1-CUbo was a gift from Helle Ulrich (Addgene plasmid # 212762 ; http://n2t.net/addgene:212762 ; RRID:Addgene_212762)
