[The description below was written by a language model from this plasmid's Addgene catalogue record and pLannotate feature annotations shown in this document.]
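Description:
pUra3-pCUP1-CUbo is a template plasmid of the pYM-N series for PCR-based N-terminal tagging of genes in budding yeast. It is listed as an empty backbone because it carries no gene of interest. Instead, the cassette is amplified with primers bearing homology to the target locus and integrated by homologous recombination just upstream of a chosen open reading frame. The plasmid is 4,569 nt and is maintained in E. coli through a high-copy ColE1/pUC-type origin and an ampicillin resistance gene (β-lactamase with its own promoter). Flanking SP6 and T7 promoters, together with short lacI, rop and bom fragments, are remnants of the cloning backbone.

The amplifiable module begins with the S. cerevisiae URA3 promoter and coding sequence. URA3 allows selection of integrants on medium lacking uracil and can be counterselected with 5-FOA. Downstream lies the copper-regulated CUP1 promoter, which replaces the native promoter of the tagged gene and makes expression of the fusion tunable with Cu2+. The CUP1 promoter drives the CUbo tag, annotated as human FKBP12 (FKBP1A) followed by a fragment of yeast ubiquitin, so that the target protein is produced with this element at its N-terminus.

The associated publication describes Ubiquiton, an inducible, linkage-specific polyubiquitylation tool, and this tagging module belongs to that system. FKBP12 is commonly used as a chemically induced dimerization domain, which fits an inducible design. The record itself does not state the dimerizer, the partner components or the exact boundaries of the ubiquitin fragment.
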