Features (pLannotate 1.2.2; 13 found; start..end, strand, type, name):
     93..308     +  promoter       URA3 promoter: S. cerevisiae URA3
    309..1112    +  CDS            URA3: orotidine-5'-phosphate decarboxylase, required for uracil biosynthesis; S. cerevisiae URA3; yeast auxotrophic marker, counterselectable with 5-fluoroorotic acid (5-FOA)
   1383..1617    +  promoter       CUP1 promoter: S. cerevisiae CUP1; inducible metallothionein promoter, regulated by Cu2+
   1680..2003    +  CDS            FKBP1A: FKB1A_HUMAN - Also known as FKBP1, FKBP12. Experimental evidence at protein level: Swiss-Prot protein existence level 1. Keeps in an inactive conformation TGFBR1, the TGF-beta type I serine/threonine kinase receptor, preventing TGF-beta receptor activation in absence of ligand. Recruits SMAD7 to ACVR1B which prevents the association of SMAD2 and SMAD3 with the activin receptor complex, thereby blocking the activin signal. May modulate the RYR1 calcium channel activity. PPIases accelerate the folding of proteins. It catalyzes the cis-trans isomerization of proline imidic peptide bonds in oligop
   2013..2136    +  CDS            ubiquitin (fragment): Saccharomyces cerevisiae ubiquitin
   2207..2225    -  promoter       T7 promoter: promoter for bacteriophage T7 RNA polymerase
   2247..2300    -  CDS            lacI (fragment): lac repressor; lacI; The lac repressor binds to the lac operator to inhibit transcription in E. coli. This inhibition can be relieved by adding lactose or isopropyl-β-D-thiogalactopyranoside (IPTG).
   2483..3071    -  rep_origin     ori: high-copy-number ColE1/pMB1/pBR322/pUC origin of replication
   3242..4102    -  CDS            AmpR: β-lactamase; bla; confers resistance to ampicillin, carbenicillin, and related antibiotics
   4103..4207    -  promoter       AmpR promoter: bla
   4302..4337    +  CDS            rop (fragment): Rop protein, which maintains plasmids at low copy number; rop
   4439..4490    +  misc_feature   bom (fragment): basis of mobility region from pBR322
   4553..2       +  promoter       SP6 promoter (across the origin): promoter for bacteriophage SP6 RNA polymerase
>Addgene plasmid #212762 | pUra3-pCUP1-CUbo | addgene full sequence | sequence record 420242 | Addgene NGS Result
GAACGCGGCCGCCAGCTGAAGCTTCGTACGCTGCAGGTCGACGGATCCCCGGGTTAATTAAGGCGCGCCA
GATCTTATCACGAGGCCAGCTTTTCAATTCATCATTTTTTTTTTATTCTTTTTTTTGATTTCGGTTTCCT
TGAAATTTTTTTGATTCGGTAATCTCCGAACAGAAGGAAGAACGAAGGAAGGAGCACAGACTTAGATTGG
TATATATACGCATATGTAGTGTTGAAGAAACATGAAATTGCCCAGTATTCTTAACCCAACTGCACAGAAC
AAAAACATGCAGGAAACGAAGATAAATCATGTCGAAAGCTACATATAAGGAACGTGCTGCTACTCATCCT
AGTCCTGTTGCTGCCAAGCTATTTAATATCATGCACGAAAAGCAAACAAACTTGTGTGCTTCATTGGATG
TTCGTACCACCAAGGAATTACTGGAGTTAGTTGAAGCATTAGGTCCCAAAATTTGTTTACTAAAAACACA
TGTGGATATCTTGACTGATTTTTCCATGGAGGGCACAGTTAAGCCGCTAAAGGCATTATCCGCCAAGTAC
AATTTTTTACTCTTCGAAGACAGAAAATTTGCTGACATTGGTAATACAGTCAAATTGCAGTACTCTGCGG
GTGTATACAGAATAGCAGAATGGGCAGACATTACGAATGCACACGGTGTGGTGGGCCCAGGTATTGTTAG
CGGTTTGAAGCAGGCGGCAGAAGAAGTAACAAAGGAACCTAGAGGCCTTTTGATGTTAGCAGAATTGTCA
TGCAAGGGCTCCCTATCTACTGGAGAATATACTAAGGGTACTGTTGACATTGCGAAGAGCGACAAAGATT
TTGTTATCGGCTTTATTGCTCAAAGAGACATGGGTGGAAGAGATGAAGGTTACGATTGGTTGATTATGAC
ACCCGGTGTGGGTTTAGATGACAAGGGAGACGCATTGGGTCAACAGTATAGAACCGTGGATGATGTGGTC
TCTACAGGATCTGACATTATTATTGTTGGAAGAGGACTATTTGCAAAGGGAAGGGATGCTAAGGTAGAGG
GTGAACGTTACAGAAAAGCAGGCTGGGAAGCATATTTGAGAAGATGCGGCCAGCAAAACTAAAAAACTGT
ATTATAAGTAAATGCATGTATACTAAACTCACAAATTAGAGCTTCAATTTAATTATATCAGTTATTACCC
GCCCTTTCGTGAGCTCTAGTAAGCCGATCCCATTACCGACATTTGGGCGCTATACGTGCATATGTTCATG
TATGTATCTGTATTTAAAACACTTTTGTATTATTTTTCCTCATATATGTGTATAGGTTTATACGGATGAT
TTAATTATTACTTCACCACCCTTTATTTCGGGCTGATATCTTAGCCTTGTTACTAGTTAGAAAAAGACAT
TTTTGCTGTCAGTCACTGTCAAGAGATTCTTTTGCTGGCATTTCTTCTAGAAGCAAAAAGAGCGATGCGT
CTTTTCCGCTGAACCGTTCCAGCAAAAAAGACTACCAACGCAATATGGATTGTCAGAATCATATAAAAGA
GAAGCAAATAACTCCTTGTCTTGTATCAATTGCATTATAATATCTTCTTGTTAGTGCAATATCATATAGA
AGTCATCGAAATAGATATTAAGAAAAACAAACTGTACAATCAATCAATCAATCATCACATAAATCCGGAA
TGGGAGTGCAGGTGGAAACCATCTCCCCAGGAGACGGGCGCACCTTCCCCAAGCGCGGCCAGACCTGCGT
GGTGCACTACACCGGGATGCTTGAAGATGGAAAGAAATTTGATTCCTCCCGGGACAGAAACAAGCCCTTT
AAGTTTATGCTAGGCAAGCAGGAGGTGATCCGAGGCTGGGAAGAAGGGGTTGCCCAGATGAGTGTGGGTC
AGAGAGCCAAACTGACTATATCTCCAGATTATGCCTATGGTGCCACTGGGCACCCAGGCATCATCCCACC
ACATGCCACTCTCGTCTTCGATGTGGAGCTTCTAAAACTGGAAGGGTCGACCGGTATCCCTCCAGATCAA
CAAAGATTGATCTTTGCCGGTAAGCAGCTAGAAGACGGTAGAACGCTGTCTGATTACAACATTCAGAAGG
AGTCCACCTTACATCTTGTGCTAAGGCTAAGAGGTGTTGCGACAGAGAATTCATCGATGATATCAGATCC
ACTAGTGGCCTATGCGGCCGCGGATCTGCCGGTCTCCCTATAGTGAGTCGTATTAATTTCGATAAGCCAG
GTTAACCTGCATTAATGAATCGGCCAACGCGCGGGGAGAGGCGGTTTGCGTATTGGGCGCTCTTCCGCTT
CCTCGCTCACTGACTCGCTGCGCTCGGTCGTTCGGCTGCGGCGAGCGGTATCAGCTCACTCAAAGGCGGT
AATACGGTTATCCACAGAATCAGGGGATAACGCAGGAAAGAACATGTGAGCAAAAGGCCAGCAAAAGGCC
AGGAACCGTAAAAAGGCCGCGTTGCTGGCGTTTTTCCATAGGCTCCGCCCCCCTGACGAGCATCACAAAA
ATCGACGCTCAAGTCAGAGGTGGCGAAACCCGACAGGACTATAAAGATACCAGGCGTTTCCCCCTGGAAG
CTCCCTCGTGCGCTCTCCTGTTCCGACCCTGCCGCTTACCGGATACCTGTCCGCCTTTCTCCCTTCGGGA
AGCGTGGCGCTTTCTCATAGCTCACGCTGTAGGTATCTCAGTTCGGTGTAGGTCGTTCGCTCCAAGCTGG
GCTGTGTGCACGAACCCCCCGTTCAGCCCGACCGCTGCGCCTTATCCGGTAACTATCGTCTTGAGTCCAA
CCCGGTAAGACACGACTTATCGCCACTGGCAGCAGCCACTGGTAACAGGATTAGCAGAGCGAGGTATGTA
GGCGGTGCTACAGAGTTCTTGAAGTGGTGGCCTAACTACGGCTACACTAGAAGAACAGTATTTGGTATCT
GCGCTCTGCTGAAGCCAGTTACCTTCGGAAAAAGAGTTGGTAGCTCTTGATCCGGCAAACAAACCACCGC
TGGTAGCGGTGGTTTTTTTGTTTGCAAGCAGCAGATTACGCGCAGAAAAAAAGGATCTCAAGAAGATCCT
TTGATCTTTTCTACGGGGTCTGACGCTCAGTGGAACGAAAACTCACGTTAAGGGATTTTGGTCATGAGAT
TATCAAAAAGGATCTTCACCTAGATCCTTTTAAATTAAAAATGAAGTTTTAAATCAATCTAAAGTATATA
TGAGTAAACTTGGTCTGACAGTTACCAATGCTTAATCAGTGAGGCACCTATCTCAGCGATCTGTCTATTT
CGTTCATCCATAGTTGCCTGACTCCCCGTCGTGTAGATAACTACGATACGGGAGGGCTTACCATCTGGCC
CCAGTGCTGCAATGATACCGCGAGACCCACGCTCACCGGCTCCAGATTTATCAGCAATAAACCAGCCAGC
CGGAAGGGCCGAGCGCAGAAGTGGTCCTGCAACTTTATCCGCCTCCATCCAGTCTATTAATTGTTGCCGG
GAAGCTAGAGTAAGTAGTTCGCCAGTTAATAGTTTGCGCAACGTTGTTGCCATTGCTACAGGCATCGTGG
TGTCACGCTCGTCGTTTGGTATGGCTTCATTCAGCTCCGGTTCCCAACGATCAAGGCGAGTTACATGATC
CCCCATGTTGTGCAAAAAAGCGGTTAGCTCCTTCGGTCCTCCGATCGTTGTCAGAAGTAAGTTGGCCGCA
GTGTTATCACTCATGGTTATGGCAGCACTGCATAATTCTCTTACTGTCATGCCATCCGTAAGATGCTTTT
CTGTGACTGGTGAGTACTCAACCAAGTCATTCTGAGAATAGTGTATGCGGCGACCGAGTTGCTCTTGCCC
GGCGTCAATACGGGATAATACCGCGCCACATAGCAGAACTTTAAAAGTGCTCATCATTGGAAAACGTTCT
TCGGGGCGAAAACTCTCAAGGATCTTACCGCTGTTGAGATCCAGTTCGATGTAACCCACTCGTGCACCCA
ACTGATCTTCAGCATCTTTTACTTTCACCAGCGTTTCTGGGTGAGCAAAAACAGGAAGGCAAAATGCCGC
AAAAAAGGGAATAAGGGCGACACGGAAATGTTGAATACTCATACTCTTCCTTTTTCAATATTATTGAAGC
ATTTATCAGGGTTATTGTCTCATGAGCGGATACATATTTGAATGTATTTAGAAAAATAAACAAATAGGGG
TTCCGCGCACATTTCCCCGAAAAGTGCCACCTGACGTCTAAGAAACCATTATTATCATGACATTAACCTA
TAAAAATAGGCGTATCACGAGGCCCTTTCGTCTCGCGCGTTTCGGTGATGACGGTGAAAACCTCTGACAC
ATGCAGCTCCCGGAGACGGTCACAGCTTGTCTGTAAGCGGATGCCGGGAGCAGACAAGCCCGTCAGGGCG
CGTCAGCGGGTGTTGGCGGGTGTCGGGGCTGGCTTAACTATGCGGCATCAGAGCAGATTGTACTGAGAGT
GCACCATATGGACATATTGTCGTTAGAACGCGGCTACAATTAATACATAACCTTATGTATCATACACATA
CGATTTAGGTGACACTATA
